Addgene plasmid #119561: pC0.049
Purpose: Level 0 part. Promoter
Depositing lab: Alistair McCormick. Depositing organization: University of Edinburgh. Publication: CyanoGate: A Modular Cloning Suite for Engineering Cyanobacteria Based on the Plant MoClo Syntax. Vasudevan R, Gale GAR, Schiavon AA, Puzorjov A, Malin J, Gillespie MD, Vavitsas K, Zulkower V, Wang B, Howe CJ, Lea-Smith DJ, McCormick AJ. Plant Physiol. 2019 May;180(1):39-55. doi: 10.1104/pp.18.01401. Epub 2019 Feb 28. PubMed 30819783.
Backbone
  Vector backbone: pSB4K5
  Backbone size w/o insert (bp): 3313
  Vector type: Synthetic Biology
Growth in bacteria
  Bacterial resistance: Kanamycin, 50 μg/mL
  Growth temperature: 37°C
  Growth strain: DH5alpha
  Copy number: Low Copy
Gene/Insert
  Gene/Insert name: BBa_J23119MH
  Species: Synthetic
  Insert size (bp): 88
  Cloning method: Restriction Enzyme; 5′ cloning site BpiI (destroyed during cloning); 3′ cloning site BpiI (destroyed during cloning)
  Sequencing primers: 5′ aagattacttcgcgtttgccac; 3′ attttttttatctgattaccgcctttgagt
Terms and licenses: Academic/Nonprofit Terms; Industry Terms: Not Available to Industry
Depositor comments: Please visit https://www.biorxiv.org/content/10.1101/426700v1 for bioRxiv preprint.
How to cite: pC0.049 was a gift from Alistair McCormick (Addgene plasmid # 119561 ; http://n2t.net/addgene:119561 ; RRID:Addgene_119561)
