[The description below was written by a language model from this plasmid's Addgene catalogue record and the feature table of its GenBank file.]
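Description:
pC0.049 is a Level 0 promoter part from the CyanoGate modular cloning suite, a Golden Gate toolkit for engineering cyanobacteria that follows the plant MoClo syntax. It is built on the pSB4K5 backbone, a synthetic-biology vector that is maintained in E. coli at low copy number through the pSC101 origin of replication together with its cognate Rep101 (RepA) initiator protein. Selection is by kanamycin, conferred by an aminoglycoside phosphotransferase gene. The full plasmid is about 3.4 kb.

The payload is an 88 bp synthetic insert named BBa_J23119MH, cloned with the type IIS enzyme BpiI so that both flanking BpiI sites were destroyed on insertion. The feature table annotates three elements across this region: the J23119 promoter, a strong constitutive bacterial promoter from the Registry of Standard Biological Parts; a lac operator immediately downstream; and a strong bacterial ribosome binding site. The operator could in principle make transcription repressible by LacI and inducible with IPTG, and the "MH" suffix presumably marks this as a modified variant of J23119. However, the record does not explain the name or confirm how the part is regulated. No lacI gene is annotated on the plasmid. The part is insulated from the backbone by transcription terminators: lambda t0 and T3Te upstream, and the bidirectional tonB terminator downstream.

As a Level 0 part, the plasmid does not express anything itself. It stores a standardised promoter module that can be released and combined with coding sequence and terminator parts in higher-level MoClo assemblies to build expression cassettes for cyanobacterial hosts.
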