LOCUS       Exported 3405 bp ds-DNA circular SYN 13-MAY-2021
DEFINITION  Level 0 part. Promoter.
ACCESSION   .
VERSION     .
KEYWORDS    pC0.049
SOURCE      synthetic DNA construct
  ORGANISM  synthetic DNA construct
REFERENCE   1 (bases 1 to 3405)
  AUTHORS   Vasudevan R, Gale GAR, Schiavon AA, Puzorjov A, Malin J, Gillespie
            MD, Vavitsas K, Zulkower V, Wang B, Howe CJ, Lea-Smith DJ, McCormick
            AJ
  TITLE     CyanoGate: A Modular Cloning Suite for Engineering Cyanobacteria
            Based on the Plant MoClo Syntax.
  JOURNAL   Plant Physiol. 2019 May;180(1):39-55. doi: 10.1104/pp.18.01401. Epub
            2019 Feb 28.
  PUBMED    30819783
REFERENCE   2 (bases 1 to 3405)
  AUTHORS   .
  TITLE     Direct Submission
  JOURNAL   Exported May 13, 2021 from SnapGene Server 1.1.58
            http://www.snapgene.com
FEATURES             Location/Qualifiers
     source          1..3405
                     /organism="synthetic DNA construct"
                     /mol_type="other DNA"
     terminator      78..172
                     /label=lambda t0 terminator
                     /note="transcription terminator from phage lambda"
     terminator      328..357
                     /label=T3Te terminator
                     /note="phage T3 early transcription terminator"
     promoter        369..403
                     /label=J23119 promoter
                     /note="bacterial promoter (Registry of Standard Biological
                     Parts BBa_J23119)"
     protein_bind    406..422
                     /label=lac operator
                     /bound_moiety="lac repressor encoded by lacI"
                     /note="The lac repressor binds to the lac operator to
                     inhibit transcription in E. coli. This inhibition can be
                     relieved by adding lactose or
                     isopropyl-beta-D-thiogalactopyranoside (IPTG)."
     RBS             440..451
                     /note="strong bacterial ribosome binding site (Elowitz and
                     Leibler, 2000)"
     terminator      468..499
                     /label=tonB terminator
                     /note="bidirectional E. coli tonB-P14 transcription
                     terminator"
     CDS             complement(598..1413)
                     /codon_start=1
                     /product="aminoglycoside phosphotransferase"
                     /label=KanR
                     /note="confers resistance to kanamycin in bacteria or G418
                     (Geneticin(R)) in eukaryotes"
                     /translation="MSHIQRETSCSRPRLNSNMDADLYGYKWARDNVGQSGATIYRLYG
                     KPDAPELFLKHGKGSVANDVTDEMVRLNWLTEFMPLPTIKHFIRTPDDAWLLTTAIPGK
                     TAFQVLEEYPDSGENIVDALAVFLRRLHSIPVCNCPFNSDRVFRLAQAQSRMNNGLVDA
                     SDFDDERNGWPVEQVWKEMHKLLPFSPDSVVTHGDFSLDNLIFDEGKLIGCIDVGRVGI
                     ADRYQDLAILWNCLGEFSPSLQKRLFQKYGIDNPDMNKLQFHLMLDEFF"
     primer_bind     1321..1340
                     /label=Kan-R
                     /note="Kanamycin resistance gene, reverse primer"
     primer_bind     1405..1424
                     /label=pENTR-R
                     /note="pENTR vectors, reverse primer"
     CDS             complement(1771..2721)
                     /codon_start=1
                     /gene="rep101"
                     /product="RepA protein needed for replication with the
                     pSC101 origin"
                     /label=Rep101
                     /translation="MSELVVFKANELAISRYDLTEHETKLILCCVALLNPTIENPTRKE
                     RTVSFTYNQYAQMMNISRENAYGVLAKATRELMTRTVEIRNPLVKGFEIFQWTNYAKFS
                     SEKLELVFSEEILPYLFQLKKFIKYNLEHVKSFENKYSMRIYEWLLKELTQKKTHKANI
                     EISLDEFKFMLMLENNYHEFKRLNQWVLKPISKDLNTYSNMKLVVDKRGRPTDTLIFQV
                     ELDRQMDLVTELENNQIKMNGDKIPTTITSDSYLHNGLRKTLHDALTAKIQLTSFEAKF
                     LSDMQSKYDLNGSFSWLTQKQRTTLENILAKYGRI"
     rep_origin      2769..2991
                     /label=pSC101 ori
                     /note="low-copy replication origin that requires the Rep101
                     protein"
ORIGIN
        1 ttcagactgg ctaatgcacc cagtaaggca gcggtatcat caacaggctt acccgtctta
       61 ctgtccctag tgcttggatt ctcaccaata aaaaacgccc ggcggcaacc gagcgttctg
      121 aacaaatcca gatggagttc tgaggtcatt actggatcta tcaacaggag tccaagcgag
      181 ctcgtaaact tggtctgaca gctctagctc cggcaaaaaa acgggcaagg tgtcaccacc
      241 ctgccctttt tctttaaaac cgaaaagatt acttcgcgtt tgccacctga cgtctaagaa
      301 aaggaatatt cagcaatttg cccgtgccga agaaaggccc acccgtgaag gtgagccggt
      361 ctcaggagtt gacagctagc tcagtcctag gtataatgct agctattgtg agcggataac
      421 aatttcacac atactagaga aagaggagaa atactaaatg tgagaccagt caaaagcctc
      481 cgaccggagg cttttgacta aaacttccct tggggttatc attggggctc actcaaaggc
      541 ggtaatcaga taaaaaaaat ccttagcttt cgctaaggat gatttctgct agtattatta
      601 gaaaaactca tcgagcatca aatgaaactg caatttattc atatcaggat tatcaatacc
      661 atatttttga aaaagccgtt tctgtaatga aggagaaaac tcaccgaggc agttccaaag
      721 aatggcaagg tcctggtaac ggtctgcgat tccgacccgt ccaacatcaa tacaacctat
      781 taatttcccc tcgtcaaaaa taaggttatc aagtgagaaa tcaccatgag tgacgactga
      841 atccggtgag aatggcaaga gcttgtgcat ttctttccag acttgttcaa caggccagcc
      901 attacgctcg tcatcaaaat cactcgcatc aaccaaaccg ttattcatgc gtgattgcgc
      961 ctgagcaaga cgaaatacac gatcgctgtt aaaaggacaa ttacaaacag gaatcgaatg
     1021 taaccggcgc aggaacacgg ccagcgcatc aacaatattt tcacctgaat caggatattc
     1081 ttctaatacc tggaaggctg ttttcccagg aatcgcggtg gtgagtaacc acgcatcatc
     1141 aggagtacgg ataaaatgct tgatggtcgg gagaggcata aactccgtca gccagttgag
     1201 acggaccatc tcatctgtaa catcattggc aacgctacct ttgccatgtt tcagaaacaa
     1261 ctctggcgca tcgggcttcc catacaagcg atagattgtc gcacctgatt gcccgacatt
     1321 atcgcgagcc catttatacc catataaatc agcgtccatg ttggagttta agcgcggacg
     1381 ggagcaagac gtttcccgtt gaatatggct cataacaccc cttgtattac tgtttatgta
     1441 agcagacagt tttattgttc atgatgatat atttttatct tgtgcaatgt aacatcagag
     1501 attttgagac acaacgtggc tttgttgaat aaatcgaact tttgctgagt tgaaggatca
     1561 gctctagtag ttacattgtc gatctgttca tggtgaacag ctttgaatgc accaaaaact
     1621 cgtaaaagct ctgatgtatc tatctttttt acaccgtttt catctgtgca tatggacagt
     1681 tttccctttg atatgtaacg gtgaacagtt gttctacttt tgtttgttag tcttgatgct
     1741 tcactgatag atacaagagc cataagaacc tcagatcctt ccgtatttag ccagtatgtt
     1801 ctctagtgtg gttcgttgtt tttgcgtgag ccatgagaac gaaccattga gatcatactt
     1861 actttgcatg tcactcaaaa attttgcctc aaaactggtg agctgaattt ttgcagttaa
     1921 agcatcgtgt agtgtttttc ttagtccgtt atgtaggtag gaatctgatg taatggttgt
     1981 tggtattttg tcaccattca tttttatctg gttgttctca agttcggtta cgagatccat
     2041 ttgtctatct agttcaactt ggaaaatcaa cgtatcagtc gggcggcctc gcttatcaac
     2101 caccaatttc atattgctgt aagtgtttaa atctttactt attggtttca aaacccattg
     2161 gttaagcctt ttaaactcat ggtagttatt ttcaagcatt aacatgaact taaattcatc
     2221 aaggctaatc tctatatttg ccttgtgagt tttcttttgt gttagttctt ttaataacca
     2281 ctcataaatc ctcatagagt atttgttttc aaaagactta acatgttcca gattatattt
     2341 tatgaatttt tttaactgga aaagataagg caatatctct tcactaaaaa ctaattctaa
     2401 tttttcgctt gagaacttgg catagtttgt ccactggaaa atctcaaagc ctttaaccaa
     2461 aggattcctg atttccacag ttctcgtcat cagctctctg gttgctttag ctaatacacc
     2521 ataagcattt tccctactga tgttcatcat ctgagcgtat tggttataag tgaacgatac
     2581 cgtccgttct ttccttgtag ggttttcaat cgtggggttg agtagtgcca cacagcataa
     2641 aattagcttg gtttcatgct ccgttaagtc atagcgacta atcgctagtt catttgcttt
     2701 gaaaacaact aattcagaca tacatctcaa ttggtctagg tgattttaat cactatacca
     2761 attgagatgg gctagtcaat gataattaca tgtccttttc ctttgagttg tgggtatctg
     2821 taaattctgc tagacctttg ctggaaaact tgtaaattct gctagaccct ctgtaaattc
     2881 cgctagacct ttgtgtgttt tttttgttta tattcaagtg gttataattt atagaataaa
     2941 gaaagaataa aaaaagataa aaagaataga tcccagccct gtgtataact cactacttta
     3001 gtcagttccg cagtattaca aaaggatgtc gcaaacgctg tttgctcctc tacaaaacag
     3061 accttaaaac cctaaaggct taagtagcac cctcgcaagc tcgggcaaat cgctgaatat
     3121 tccttttgtc tccgaccatc aggcacctga gtcgctgtct ttttcgtgac attcagttcg
     3181 ctgcgctcac ggctctggca gtgaatgggg gtaaatggca ctacaggcgc cttttatgga
     3241 ttcatgcaag gaaactaccc ataatacaag aaaagcccgt cacgggcttc tcagggcgtt
     3301 ttatggcggg tctgctatgt ggtgctatct gactttttgc tgttcagcag ttcctgccct
     3361 ctgattttcc agtctgacca cttcggatta tcccgtgaca ggtca
//
